Addgene plasmid #14599: pCMV Flag cycT2b (P#1718)
Depositing lab: Matija Peterlin. Publication: Transcriptional activity and substrate recognition of cyclin T2 from P-TEFb. Kurosu T, Zhang F, Peterlin BM. Gene. 2004 Dec 8. 343(1):173-9. 10.1016/j.gene.2004.08.027 PubMed 15563843.
Backbone
  Vector backbone: pcDNA3
  Backbone size w/o insert (bp): 5500
  Vector type: Mammalian Expression
  Selectable markers: Neomycin (select with G418)
Growth in bacteria
  Bacterial resistance: Ampicillin, 100 μg/mL
  Growth temperature: 37°C
  Growth strain: DH5alpha
  Copy number: High Copy
Gene/Insert
  Gene/Insert name: cycT2 (alt names: hCycT2; cyclin T2; cyclinT2)
  Species: H. sapiens (human)
  Insert size (bp): 2193
  Mutation: A137T compared to NP_490595.1
  Entrez Gene: CCNT2 (a.k.a. CYCT2)
  Tag / fusion protein: Flag (N terminal on backbone)
  Cloning method: Restriction Enzyme; 5′ cloning site EcoRI (not unique) (not destroyed); 3′ cloning site ApaI (not destroyed)
  Sequencing primers: 5′ T7
Terms and licenses: Academic/Nonprofit Terms; Industry Terms: Not Available to Industry
Depositor comments: cycT2b contains an internal EcoRI site. See author's map for more information.
How to cite: pCMV Flag cycT2b (P#1718) was a gift from Matija Peterlin (Addgene plasmid # 14599 ; http://n2t.net/addgene:14599 ; RRID:Addgene_14599)
