[The description below was written by a language model from this plasmid's Addgene catalogue record and pLannotate feature annotations shown in this document.]
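Description:
pCMV Flag cycT2b is a mammalian expression plasmid built on the pcDNA3 backbone that produces human cyclin T2 (CCNT2), in the T2b form indicated by its name, with an N-terminal FLAG epitope tag. The sequenced plasmid is about 7.6 kb. It replicates in E. coli at high copy from a ColE1/pUC-type origin and is selected with ampicillin through the β-lactamase gene. An f1 origin is also present, which allows single-stranded DNA production. For stable selection in mammalian cells, an SV40 early promoter drives the neomycin phosphotransferase gene, followed by an SV40 polyadenylation signal, conferring G418 resistance.

The expression cassette uses the human cytomegalovirus immediate early enhancer and promoter. These are followed by a T7 promoter, the FLAG coding sequence supplied by the backbone, and the roughly 2.2 kb cyclin T2 open reading frame, with the bovine growth hormone polyadenylation signal terminating the transcript. The flanking T7 and reverse-oriented SP6 promoters are useful for sequencing and could support in vitro transcription. The insert was cloned between EcoRI and ApaI. The depositor notes that the coding sequence contains an internal EcoRI site, so that enzyme does not cut uniquely. The encoded protein carries an A137T substitution relative to the reference protein. Small annotated fragments such as a truncated HIV-1 LTR, ble, lacI and bom are short automated matches typical of the backbone rather than functional elements.

Cyclin T2 is a regulatory subunit of the P-TEFb transcription elongation factor. The associated study concerns its transcriptional activity and substrate recognition. The FLAG tag allows detection or immunoprecipitation of the expressed protein in transfected mammalian cells.
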