Features (pLannotate 1.2.2; 22 found; start..end, strand, type, name):
      1..380     +  enhancer       CMV enhancer: human cytomegalovirus immediate early enhancer
    381..584     +  promoter       CMV promoter: human cytomegalovirus (CMV) immediate early promoter
    580..613     +  LTR            5' LTR (truncated) (fragment): truncated 5' long terminal repeat (LTR) from HIV-1
    629..647     +  promoter       T7 promoter: promoter for bacteriophage T7 RNA polymerase
    670..693     +  CDS            FLAG: FLAG® epitope tag, followed by an enterokinase cleavage site
    709..2898    +  CDS            CCNT2: CCNT2_HUMAN - Experimental evidence at protein level: Swiss-Prot protein existence level 1. (Microbial infection) Promotes transcriptional activation of early and late herpes simplex virus 1/HHV-1 promoters. From Homo sapiens (Human).
   2911..2929    -  promoter       SP6 promoter: promoter for bacteriophage SP6 RNA polymerase
   2955..3179    +  polyA_signal   bGH poly(A) signal: bovine growth hormone polyadenylation signal
   3183..3204    +  promoter       SV40 promoter (fragment): SV40 enhancer and early promoter
   3225..3653    +  rep_origin     f1 ori (sequence partly withheld): f1 bacteriophage origin of replication; arrow indicates direction of (+) strand synthesis
   3667..3996    +  promoter       SV40 promoter: SV40 enhancer and early promoter
   4063..4854    +  CDS            neo: KKA2_KLEPN - Also known as kan, nptII. Experimental evidence at protein level: Swiss-Prot protein existence level 1. Resistance to kanamycin, neomycin, paromomycin, ribostamycin, butirosin and gentamicin B. From Klebsiella pneumoniae.
   4878..5036    +  CDS            ble (fragment): BLE_KLEPN - Experimental evidence at protein level: Swiss-Prot protein existence level 1. Binding protein with a strong affinity to the bleomycin family of antibiotics. Binds to CL990; an antimitotic-antibiotic compound. From Klebsiella pneumoniae.
   5031..5152    +  polyA_signal   SV40 poly(A) signal: SV40 polyadenylation signal
   5225..5241    -  protein_bind   lac operator: The lac repressor binds to the lac operator to inhibit transcription in E. coli. This inhibition can be relieved by adding lactose or isopropyl-β-D-thiogalactopyranoside (IPTG). lac repressor encoded by lacI
   5249..5279    -  promoter       lac promoter: promoter for the E. coli lac operon
   5294..5315    -  protein_bind   CAP binding site: CAP binding activates transcription in the presence of cAMP. E. coli catabolite activator protein
   5328..5420    -  CDS            lacI (fragment): lac repressor; lacI; The lac repressor binds to the lac operator to inhibit transcription in E. coli. This inhibition can be relieved by adding lactose or isopropyl-β-D-thiogalactopyranoside (IPTG).
   5603..6191    -  rep_origin     ori: high-copy-number ColE1/pMB1/pBR322/pUC origin of replication
   6362..7222    -  CDS            AmpR: β-lactamase; bla; confers resistance to ampicillin, carbenicillin, and related antibiotics
   7223..7327    -  promoter       AmpR promoter: bla
   7386..7438    -  misc_feature   bom (fragment): basis of mobility region from pBR322
>Addgene plasmid #14599 | pCMV Flag cycT2b (P#1718) | addgene full sequence | sequence record 382117 | Addgene NGS Result
GACATTGATTATTGACTAGTTATTAATAGTAATCAATTACGGGGTCATTAGTTCATAGCCCATATATGGA
GTTCCGCGTTACATAACTTACGGTAAATGGCCCGCCTGGCTGACCGCCCAACGACCCCCGCCCATTGACG
TCAATAATGACGTATGTTCCCATAGTAACGCCAATAGGGACTTTCCATTGACGTCAATGGGTGGAGTATT
TACGGTAAACTGCCCACTTGGCAGTACATCAAGTGTATCATATGCCAAGTACGCCCCCTATTGACGTCAA
TGACGGTAAATGGCCCGCCTGGCATTATGCCCAGTACATGACCTTATGGGACTTTCCTACTTGGCAGTAC
ATCTACGTATTAGTCATCGCTATTACCATGGTGATGCGGTTTTGGCAGTACATCAATGGGCGTGGATAGC
GGTTTGACTCACGGGGATTTCCAAGTCTCCACCCCATTGACGTCAATGGGAGTTTGTTTTGGCACCAAAA
TCAACGGGACTTTCCAAAATGTCGTAACAACTCCGCCCCATTGACGCAAATGGGCGGTAGGCGTGTACGG
TGGGAGGTCTATATAAGCAGAGCTCTCTGGCTAACTAGAGAACCCACTGCTTACTGGCTTATCGAAATTA
ATACGACTCACTATAGGGAGACCCAAGCTTGGTACCATGGATTACAAGGACGACGATGACAAGGAATTCC
GTCGACGGATGGCGTCGGGCCGTGGAGCTTCTTCTCGCTGGTTCTTTACTCGGGAACAGCTGGAGAACAC
GCCGAGCCGCCGCTGCGGAGTGGAGGCGGATAAAGAGCTCTCGTGCCGCCAGCAGGCGGCCAACCTCATC
CAGGAGATGGGACAGCGTCTCAATGTCTCTCAGCTTACAATAAACACTGCGATTGTTTATATGCACAGGT
TTTATATGCACCATTCTTTCACCAAATTCAACAAAAATATAATATCGTCTACTGCATTATTTTTGGCTGC
AAAAGTGGAAGAACAGGCTCGAAAACTTGAACATGTTATCAAAGTAGCACATGCTTGTCTTCATCCTCTA
GAGCCACTGCTGGATACTAAATGTGATGCTTACCTTCAACAGACTCAAGAACTGGTTATACTTGAAGCCA
TAATGCTACAAACTCTAGGTTTTGAGATCACCATTGAACACCCACACACAGATGTGGTGAAATGTACCCA
GTTAGTAAGAGCAAGCAAGGATTTGGCACAGACATCCTATTTCATGGCTACCAACAGTCTGCATCTTACA
ACCTTCTGTCTTCAGTACAAACCAACAGTGATAGCATGTGTATGCATTCATTTGGCTTGCAAATGGTCCA
ATTGGGAGATCCCTGTATCAACTGATGGAAAGCATTGGTGGGAATATGTGGATCCTACAGTTACTCTAGA
ATTATTAGATGAGCTAACACATGAGTTTCTACAAATATTGGAGAAAACGCCTAATAGGTTGAAGAAGATT
CGAAACTGGAGGGCTAATCAGGCAGCTAGGAAACCAAAAGTAGATGGACAGGTATCAGAGACACCACTTC
TTGGTTCATCTTTGGTCCAGAATTCCATTTTAGTAGATAGTGTCACTGGTGTGCCTACAAACCCAAGTTT
TCAGAAACCATCTACATCAGCATTCCCTGCGCCAGTACCTCTAAATTCAGGAAATATTTCTGTTCAAGAC
AGCCATACATCTGATAATTTGTCAATGCTAGCAACAGGAATGCCAAGTACTTCATACGGTTTATCATCAC
ACCAGGAATGGCCTCAACATCAAGACTCAGCAAGGACAGAACAGCTATATTCACAGAAACAGGAGACATC
TTTGTCTGGTAGCCAGTACAACATCAACTTCCAGCAGGGACCTTCTATATCACTGCATTCAGGATTACAT
CACAGACCTGACAAAATTTCAGATCATTCTTCTGTTAAGCAAGAATATACTCATAAAGCAGGGAGCAGTA
AACACCATGGGCCAATTTCCACTACTCCAGGAATAATTCCTCAGAAAATGTCTTTAGATAAATATAGAGA
AAAGCGTAAACTAGAAACTCTTGATCTCGATGTAAGGGATCATTATATAGCTGCCCAGGTAGAACAGCAG
CACAAACAAGGGCAGTCACAGGCAGCCAGCAGCAGTTCTGTTACTTCTCCCATTAAAATGAAAATACCTA
TCGCAAATACTGAAAAATACATGGCAGATAAAAAGGAAAAGAGTGGGTCACTGAAATTACGGATTCCAAT
ACCACCCACTGATAAAAGCGCCAGTAAAGAAGAACTGAAAATGAAAATAAAAGTTTCTTCTTCAGAAAGA
CACAGCTCTTCTGATGAAGGCAGTGGGAAAAGCAAACATTCAAGCCCACATATTAGCAGAGACCATAAGG
AGAAGCACAAGGAGCATCCTTCAAGCCGCCACCACACCAGCAGCCACAAGCATTCCCACTCGCATAGTGG
CAGCAGCAGCGGTGGCAGTAAACACAGTGCCGACGGAATACCACCCACTGTTCTGAGGAGTCCTGTTGGC
CTGAGCAGTGATGGCATTTCCTCTAGCTCCAGCTCTTCAAGGAAGAGGCTGCATGTCAATGATGCATCTC
ACAACCACCACTCCAAAATGAGCAAAAGTTCCAAAAGTTCAGGTAGTTCATCTAGTTCTTCCTCCTCTGT
TAAGCAGTATATATCCTCTCACAACTCTGTTTTTAACCATCCCTTACCCCCTCCTCCCCCTGTCACATAC
CAGGTGGGCTACGGACATCTCAGCACCCTCGTGAAACTGGACAAGAAGCCAGTGGAGACCAACGGTCCTG
ATGCCAATCACGAGTACAGTACAAGCAGCCAGCATATGGACTACAAAGACACATTCGACATGCTGGACTC
ACTGTTAAGTGCCCAAGGAATGAACATGTAAGGGCCCTATTCTATAGTGTCACCTAAATGCTAGAGCTCG
CTGATCAGCCTCGACTGTGCCTTCTAGTTGCCAGCCATCTGTTGTTTGCCCCTCCCCCGTGCCTTCCTTG
ACCCTGGAAGGTGCCACTCCCACTGTCCTTTCCTAATAAAATGAGGAAATTGCATCGCATTGTCTGAGTA
GGTGTCATTCTATTCTGGGGGGTGGGGTGGGGCAGGACAGCAAGGGGGAGGATTGGGAAGACAATAGCAG
GCATGCTGGGGATGCGGTGGGCTCTATGGCTTCTGAGGCGGAAAGAACCAGCTGGGGCTCTAGGGGGTAT
CCCC
[124 nt withheld, positions 3225-3348]
C
[91 nt withheld, positions 3350-3440]
A
[49 nt withheld, positions 3442-3490]
CCTTTGACGTTGGAGTCCACGTTCTTT
[37 nt withheld, positions 3518-3554]
ACCCTATCTCGGTCTATTCTTTTGATTTATAAGGGATTTTGCCGATTTCGGCCTATTGGTTAAAAAATGA
GCTGATTTAACAAAAATTTAACGCGAATTAATTCTGTGGAATGTGTGTCAGTTAGGGTGTGGAAAGTCCC
CAGGCTCCCCAGCAGGCAGAAGTATGCAAAGCATGCATCTCAATTAGTCAGCAACCAGGTGTGGAAAGTC
CCCAGGCTCCCCAGCAGGCAGAAGTATGCAAAGCATGCATCTCAATTAGTCAGCAACCATAGTCCCGCCC
CTAACTCCGCCCATCCCGCCCCTAACTCCGCCCAGTTCCGCCCATTCTCCGCCCCATGGCTGACTAATTT
TTTTTATTTATGCAGAGGCCGAGGCCGCCTCTGCCTCTGAGCTATTCCAGAAGTAGTGAGGAGGCTTTTT
TGGAGGCCTAGGCTTTTGCAAAAAGCTCCCGGGAGCTTGTATATCCATTTTCGGATCTGATCAAGAGACA
GGATGAGGATCGTTTCGCATGATTGAACAAGATGGATTGCACGCAGGTTCTCCGGCCGCTTGGGTGGAGA
GGCTATTCGGCTATGACTGGGCACAACAGACAATCGGCTGCTCTGATGCCGCCGTGTTCCGGCTGTCAGC
GCAGGGGCGCCCGGTTCTTTTTGTCAAGACCGACCTGTCCGGTGCCCTGAATGAACTGCAGGACGAGGCA
GCGCGGCTATCGTGGCTGGCCACGACGGGCGTTCCTTGCGCAGCTGTGCTCGACGTTGTCACTGAAGCGG
GAAGGGACTGGCTGCTATTGGGCGAAGTGCCGGGGCAGGATCTCCTGTCATCTCACCTTGCTCCTGCCGA
GAAAGTATCCATCATGGCTGATGCAATGCGGCGGCTGCATACGCTTGATCCGGCTACCTGCCCATTCGAC
CACCAAGCGAAACATCGCATCGAGCGAGCACGTACTCGGATGGAAGCCGGTCTTGTCGATCAGGATGATC
TGGACGAAGAGCATCAGGGGCTCGCGCCAGCCGAACTGTTCGCCAGGCTCAAGGCGCGCATGCCCGACGG
CGAGGATCTCGTCGTGACCCATGGCGATGCCTGCTTGCCGAATATCATGGTGGAAAATGGCCGCTTTTCT
GGATTCATCGACTGTGGCCGGCTGGGTGTGGCGGACCGCTATCAGGACATAGCGTTGGCTACCCGTGATA
TTGCTGAAGAGCTTGGCGGCGAATGGGCTGACCGCTTCCTCGTGCTTTACGGTATCGCCGCTCCCGATTC
GCAGCGCATCGCCTTCTATCGCCTTCTTGACGAGTTCTTCTGAGCGGGACTCTGGGGTTCGAAATGACCG
ACCAAGCGACGCCCAACCTGCCATCACGAGATTTCGATTCCACCGCCGCCTTCTATGAAAGGTTGGGCTT
CGGAATCGTTTTCCGGGACGCCGGCTGGATGATCCTCCAGCGCGGGGATCTCATGCTGGAGTTCTTCGCC
CACCCCAACTTGTTTATTGCAGCTTATAATGGTTACAAATAAAGCAATAGCATCACAAATTTCACAAATA
AAGCATTTTTTTCACTGCATTCTAGTTGTGGTTTGTCCAAACTCATCAATGTATCTTATCATGTCTGTAT
ACCGTCGACCTCTAGCTAGAGCTTGGCGTAATCATGGTCATAGCTGTTTCCTGTGTGAAATTGTTATCCG
CTCACAATTCCACACAACATACGAGCCGGAAGCATAAAGTGTAAAGCCTGGGGTGCCTAATGAGTGAGCT
AACTCACATTAATTGCGTTGCGCTCACTGCCCGCTTTCCAGTCGGGAAACCTGTCGTGCCAGCTGCATTA
ATGAATCGGCCAACGCGCGGGGAGAGGCGGTTTGCGTATTGGGCGCTCTTCCGCTTCCTCGCTCACTGAC
TCGCTGCGCTCGGTCGTTCGGCTGCGGCGAGCGGTATCAGCTCACTCAAAGGCGGTAATACGGTTATCCA
CAGAATCAGGGGATAACGCAGGAAAGAACATGTGAGCAAAAGGCCAGCAAAAGGCCAGGAACCGTAAAAA
GGCCGCGTTGCTGGCGTTTTTCCATAGGCTCCGCCCCCCTGACGAGCATCACAAAAATCGACGCTCAAGT
CAGAGGTGGCGAAACCCGACAGGACTATAAAGATACCAGGCGTTTCCCCCTGGAAGCTCCCTCGTGCGCT
CTCCTGTTCCGACCCTGCCGCTTACCGGATACCTGTCCGCCTTTCTCCCTTCGGGAAGCGTGGCGCTTTC
TCATAGCTCACGCTGTAGGTATCTCAGTTCGGTGTAGGTCGTTCGCTCCAAGCTGGGCTGTGTGCACGAA
CCCCCCGTTCAGCCCGACCGCTGCGCCTTATCCGGTAACTATCGTCTTGAGTCCAACCCGGTAAGACACG
ACTTATCGCCACTGGCAGCAGCCACTGGTAACAGGATTAGCAGAGCGAGGTATGTAGGCGGTGCTACAGA
GTTCTTGAAGTGGTGGCCTAACTACGGCTACACTAGAAGAACAGTATTTGGTATCTGCGCTCTGCTGAAG
CCAGTTACCTTCGGAAAAAGAGTTGGTAGCTCTTGATCCGGCAAACAAACCACCGCTGGTAGCGGTGGTT
TTTTTGTTTGCAAGCAGCAGATTACGCGCAGAAAAAAAGGATCTCAAGAAGATCCTTTGATCTTTTCTAC
GGGGTCTGACGCTCAGTGGAACGAAAACTCACGTTAAGGGATTTTGGTCATGAGATTATCAAAAAGGATC
TTCACCTAGATCCTTTTAAATTAAAAATGAAGTTTTAAATCAATCTAAAGTATATATGAGTAAACTTGGT
CTGACAGTTACCAATGCTTAATCAGTGAGGCACCTATCTCAGCGATCTGTCTATTTCGTTCATCCATAGT
TGCCTGACTCCCCGTCGTGTAGATAACTACGATACGGGAGGGCTTACCATCTGGCCCCAGTGCTGCAATG
ATACCGCGAGACCCACGCTCACCGGCTCCAGATTTATCAGCAATAAACCAGCCAGCCGGAAGGGCCGAGC
GCAGAAGTGGTCCTGCAACTTTATCCGCCTCCATCCAGTCTATTAATTGTTGCCGGGAAGCTAGAGTAAG
TAGTTCGCCAGTTAATAGTTTGCGCAACGTTGTTGCCATTGCTACAGGCATCGTGGTGTCACGCTCGTCG
TTTGGTATGGCTTCATTCAGCTCCGGTTCCCAACGATCAAGGCGAGTTACATGATCCCCCATGTTGTGCA
AAAAAGCGGTTAGCTCCTTCGGTCCTCCGATCGTTGTCAGAAGTAAGTTGGCCGCAGTGTTATCACTCAT
GGTTATGGCAGCACTGCATAATTCTCTTACTGTCATGCCATCCGTAAGATGCTTTTCTGTGACTGGTGAG
TACTCAACCAAGTCATTCTGAGAATAGTGTATGCGGCGACCGAGTTGCTCTTGCCCGGCGTCAATACGGG
ATAATACCGCGCCACATAGCAGAACTTTAAAAGTGCTCATCATTGGAAAACGTTCTTCGGGGCGAAAACT
CTCAAGGATCTTACCGCTGTTGAGATCCAGTTCGATGTAACCCACTCGTGCACCCAACTGATCTTCAGCA
TCTTTTACTTTCACCAGCGTTTCTGGGTGAGCAAAAACAGGAAGGCAAAATGCCGCAAAAAAGGGAATAA
GGGCGACACGGAAATGTTGAATACTCATACTCTTCCTTTTTCAATATTATTGAAGCATTTATCAGGGTTA
TTGTCTCATGAGCGGATACATATTTGAATGTATTTAGAAAAATAAACAAATAGGGGTTCCGCGCACATTT
CCCCGAAAAGTGCCACCTGACGTCGACGGATCGGGAGATCTCCCGATCCCCTATGGTGCACTCTCAGTAC
AATCTGCTCTGATGCCGCATAGTTAAGCCAGTATCTGCTCCCTGCTTGTGTGTTGGAGGTCGCTGAGTAG
TGCGCGAGCAAAATTTAAGCTACAACAAGGCAAGGCTTGACCGACAATTGCATGAAGAATCTGCTTAGGG
TTAGGCGTTTTGCGCTGCTTCGCGATGTACGGGCCAGATATACGCGTT
